Addgene plasmid #91523: pHH0103_CASKIN1-1/1
Purpose: Protein expression and purification of human SH3 domain construct CASKIN1-1/1
Depositing lab: Sachdev Sidhu. Depositing organization: University of Toronto. Publication: Comprehensive Analysis of the Human SH3 Domain Family Reveals a Wide Variety of Non-canonical Specificities. Teyra J, Huang H, Jain S, Guan X, Dong A, Liu Y, Tempel W, Min J, Tong Y, Kim PM, Bader GD, Sidhu SS. Structure. 2017 Oct 3;25(10):1598-1610.e3. doi: 10.1016/j.str.2017.07.017. Epub 2017 Sep 7. PubMed 28890361.
Backbone
  Vector backbone: pHH0103
  Vector type: Bacterial Expression
Growth in bacteria
  Bacterial resistance: Ampicillin, 100 μg/mL
  Growth temperature: 37°C
  Growth strain: DH5alpha
  Copy number: Low Copy
Gene/Insert
  Gene/Insert name: CASKIN1-1/1
  Species: H. sapiens (human)
  Insert size (bp): 242
  Entrez Gene: CASKIN1 (a.k.a. ANKS5A)
  Cloning method: Restriction Enzyme; 5′ cloning site Sfi1 (unknown if destroyed); 3′ cloning site Not1 (unknown if destroyed)
Terms and licenses: Academic/Nonprofit Terms; Industry Terms: Not Available to Industry
How to cite: pHH0103_CASKIN1-1/1 was a gift from Sachdev Sidhu (Addgene plasmid # 91523 ; http://n2t.net/addgene:91523 ; RRID:Addgene_91523)
