[The description below was written by a language model from this plasmid's Addgene catalogue record and pLannotate feature annotations shown in this document.]
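Description:
pHH0103_CASKIN1-1/1 is a bacterial expression plasmid for producing and purifying an SH3 domain of human CASKIN1 (also known as ANKS5A) as a tagged fusion protein in E. coli. The roughly 6.9 kb plasmid is built on the pHH0103 backbone, which carries a pBR322/ColE1-type origin with the bom mobility region, an ampicillin resistance gene (β-lactamase) under its own promoter, and an f1 phage origin that interrupts the rop gene. The record lists it as low copy. Remnants of M13 gene III and a tetracycline resistance fragment lie downstream of the expression cassette. These suggest the backbone derives from a phagemid display vector, though the gene III fragments sit after the terminator and appear not to be part of the expressed product.

Expression is driven by the tac promoter with an adjacent lac operator. The plasmid also carries lacI under the lacIq promoter, which provides high levels of repressor, so transcription stays repressed until induced with IPTG. The open reading frame encodes an N-terminal 6xHis tag, followed by Schistosoma japonicum glutathione S-transferase and then the 242 bp CASKIN1 insert, which was cloned between SfiI and NotI sites. The bacteriophage fd terminator follows the cassette. The automated annotation matched the insert to rat Caskin1, presumably reflecting sequence conservation, while the catalogue entry gives the species as human. The dual His and GST tags allow affinity purification on nickel or glutathione resins. The construct belongs to a collection made for a family-wide analysis of the binding specificities of human SH3 domains.
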