Features (pLannotate 1.2.2; 21 found; start..end, strand, type, name):
     54..131     +  promoter       lacIq promoter: lacI (mutant); In the lacIq allele, a single base change in the promoter boosts expression of the lacI gene about 10-fold.
    132..1214    +  CDS            lacI: lac repressor; lacI; The lac repressor binds to the lac operator to inhibit transcription in E. coli. This inhibition can be relieved by adding lactose or isopropyl-β-D-thiogalactopyranoside (IPTG).
   1227..1248    +  protein_bind   CAP binding site: CAP binding activates transcription in the presence of cAMP. E. coli catabolite activator protein
   1267..1284    +  promoter       tet promoter (fragment): E. coli promoter for tetracycline efflux protein gene
   1457..1485    +  promoter       tac promoter: strong E. coli promoter; hybrid between the trp and lac UV5 promoters
   1493..1509    +  protein_bind   lac operator: The lac repressor binds to the lac operator to inhibit transcription in E. coli. This inhibition can be relieved by adding lactose or isopropyl-β-D-thiogalactopyranoside (IPTG). lac repressor encoded by lacI
   1594..1611    +  CDS            6xHis: 6xHis affinity tag
   1627..2280    +  CDS            GST26_SCHJA: Experimental evidence at protein level: Swiss-Prot protein existence level 1. GST isoenzymes appear to play a central role in the parasite detoxification system. Other functions are also suspected including a role in increasing the solubility of haematin in the parasite gut. From Schistosoma japonicum (Blood fluke).
   2374..2577    +  CDS            Caskin1 (fragment): CSKI1_RAT - Experimental evidence at protein level: Swiss-Prot protein existence level 1. May link the scaffolding protein CASK to downstream intracellular effectors. From Rattus norvegicus (Rat).
   2584..2631    +  terminator     fd terminator (sequence withheld): central terminator from bacteriophage fd (Otsuka and Kunisawa, 1982)
   2636..2848    +  CDS            M13 gene III (fragment) (sequence partly withheld): pIII; III; minor coat protein
   2863..3333    +  CDS            M13 gene III (fragment) (sequence partly withheld): pIII; III; minor coat protein
   3355..3425    +  CDS            TcR (fragment): tetracycline efflux protein; tet; confers resistance to tetracycline
   3667..4047    -  CDS            YPB1_ECOLX: Protein predicted: Swiss-Prot protein existence level 4. From Escherichia coli.
   4064..4215    +  CDS            rop (fragment): Rop protein, which maintains plasmids at low copy number; rop
   4251..4679    -  rep_origin     f1 ori (sequence partly withheld): f1 bacteriophage origin of replication; arrow indicates direction of (+) strand synthesis
   4688..4727    +  CDS            rop (fragment): Rop protein, which maintains plasmids at low copy number; rop
   4829..4969    +  misc_feature   bom: basis of mobility region from pBR322
   5155..5742    -  rep_origin     ori: high-copy-number ColE1/pMB1/pBR322/pUC origin of replication
   5913..6773    -  CDS            AmpR: β-lactamase; bla; confers resistance to ampicillin, carbenicillin, and related antibiotics
   6774..6878    -  promoter       AmpR promoter: bla
>Addgene plasmid #91523 | pHH0103_CASKIN1-1/1 | addgene full sequence | sequence record 192430 | Addgene NGS Result
TTAACCTATAAAAATAGGCGTATCACGAGGCCCTTTCGTCTTCAAGAATTCCCGACACCATCGAATGGTG
CAAAACCTTTCGCGGTATGGCATGATAGCGCCCGGAAGAGAGTCAATTCAGGGTGGTGAATGTGAAACCA
GTAACGTTATACGATGTCGCAGAGTATGCCGGTGTCTCTTATCAGACCGTTTCCCGCGTGGTGAACCAGG
CCAGCCACGTTTCTGCGAAAACGCGGGAAAAAGTGGAAGCGGCGATGGCGGAGCTGAATTACATTCCCAA
CCGCGTGGCACAACAACTGGCGGGCAAACAGTCGTTGCTGATTGGCGTTGCCACCTCCAGTCTGGCCCTG
CACGCGCCGTCGCAAATTGTCGCGGCGATTAAATCTCGCGCCGATCAACTGGGTGCCAGCGTGGTGGTGT
CGATGGTAGAACGAAGCGGCGTCGAAGCCTGTAAAGCGGCGGTGCACAATCTTCTCGCGCAACGCGTCAG
TGGGCTGATCATTAACTATCCGCTGGATGACCAGGATGCCATTGCTGTGGAAGCTGCCTGCACTAATGTT
CCGGCGTTATTTCTTGATGTCTCTGACCAGACACCCATCAACAGTATTATTTTCTCCCATGAAGACGGTA
CGCGACTGGGCGTGGAGCATCTGGTCGCATTGGGTCACCAGCAAATCGCGCTGTTAGCGGGCCCATTAAG
TTCTGTCTCGGCGCGTCTGCGTCTGGCTGGCTGGCATAAATATCTCACTCGCAATCAAATTCAGCCGATA
GCGGAACGGGAAGGCGACTGGAGTGCCATGTCCGGTTTTCAACAAACCATGCAAATGCTGAATGAGGGCA
TCGTTCCCACTGCGATGCTGGTTGCCAACGATCAGATGGCGCTGGGCGCAATGCGCGCCATTACCGAGTC
CGGGCTGCGCGTTGGTGCGGATATCTCGGTAGTGGGATACGACGATACCGAAGACAGCTCATGTTATATC
CCGCCGTTAACCACCATCAAACAGGATTTTCGCCTGCTGGGGCAAACCAGCGTGGACCGCTTGCTGCAAC
TCTCTCAGGGCCAGGCGGTGAAGGGCAATCAGCTGTTGCCCGTCTCACTGGTGAAAAGAAAAACCACCCT
GGCGCCCAATACGCAAACCGCCTCTCCCCGCGCGTTGGCCGATTCATTAATGCAGCTGGCACGACAGGTT
TCCCGACTGGAAAGCGGGCAGTGAGCGCAACGCAATTAATGTAAGTTAGCTCACTCATTAGGCACAATTC
TCATGTTTGACAGCTTATCATCGACTGCACGGTGCACCAATGCTTCTGGCGTCAGGCAGCCATCGGAAGC
TGTGGTATGGCTGTGCAGGTCGTAAATCACTGCATAATTCGTGTCGCTCAAGGCGCACTCCCGTTCTGGA
TAATGTTTTTTGCGCCGACATCATAACGGTTCTGGCAAATATTCTGAAATGAGCTGTTGACAATTAATCA
TCGGCTCGTATAATGTGTGGAATTGTGAGCGGATAACAATTTCACACAGGAAACAGCCAGTCCGTTTAGG
TGTTTTCACGAGCACTTCACCAACAAGGACCATAGATTATGAAAATCGAAGAACACCATCACCATCACCA
TTCCAGCGGTAAGCTTATGTCCCCTATACTAGGTTATTGGAAAATTAAGGGCCTTGTGCAACCCACTCGA
CTTCTTTTGGAATATCTTGAAGAAAAATATGAAGAGCATTTGTATGAGCGCGATGAAGGTGATAAATGGC
GAAACAAAAAGTTTGAATTGGGTTTGGAGTTTCCCAATCTTCCTTATTATATTGATGGTGATGTTAAATT
AACACAGTCTATGGCCATCATACGTTATATAGCTGACAAGCACAACATGTTGGGTGGTTGTCCAAAAGAG
CGTGCAGAGATTTCAATGCTTGAAGGAGCGGTTTTGGATATTAGATACGGTGTTTCGAGAATTGCATATA
GTAAAGACTTTGAAACTCTCAAAGTTGATTTTCTTAGCAAGCTACCTGAAATGCTGAAAATGTTCGAAGA
TCGTTTATGTCATAAAACATATTTAAATGGTGATCATGTAACCCATCCTGACTTCATGTTGTATGACGCT
CTTGATGTTGTTTTATACATGGACCCAATGTGCCTGGATGCGTTCCCAAAATTAGTTTGTTTTAAAAAAC
GTATTGAAGCTATCCCACAAATTGATAAGTACTTGAAATCCAGCAAGTATATAGCATGGCCTTTGCAGGG
CTGGCAAGCCACGTTTGGTGGTGGCGACCATCCTCCAAAATCGGATCTGGAAGTTCTGTTCCAGGGGCCC
CTGTCCAGCGGTCTGGTTCCGCGTGGTTCCGGTACCGCGGCCCAGCCGGCCATGGCCCAGGGCGCGCTGC
TGCAAGTTCGTGCCACCAAAGATTACTGCAACAACTATGATCTGACCTCCCTGAATGTTAAAGCCGGTGA
CATTATCACCGTTCTGGAACAGCATCCAGATGGTCGTTGGAAAGGTTGCATTCATGATAACCGTACCGGT
AACGATCGTGTTGGTTACTTTCCATCCTCTCTGGGTGAAGCCATTGTTGCGGCCGCATA
[142 nt withheld, positions 2580-2721]
C
[98 nt withheld, positions 2723-2820]
AGTTTGTACTGGTGACGAAACTCAGTGTCTAGCTAGAGTGGC
[149 nt withheld, positions 2863-3011]
T
[41 nt withheld, positions 3013-3053]
T
[62 nt withheld, positions 3055-3116]
A
[35 nt withheld, positions 3118-3152]
CCTCCCTCAATCGGTTGAATGTCGCCCTTTTGTCTTTGGCGCTGGTAAACCATATGAA
[86 nt withheld, positions 3211-3296]
T
[54 nt withheld, positions 3298-3351]
CTAGCGCCGCCCTATACCTTGTCTGCCTCCCCGCGTTGCGTCGCGGTGCATGGAGCCGGGCCACCTCGAC
CTGAATGGAAGCCGGCGGCACCTCGCTAACGGATTCACCACTCCAAGAATTGGAGCCAATCAATTCTTGC
GGAGAACTGTGAATGCGCAAACCAACCCTTGGCAGAACATATCCATCGCGTCCGCCATCTCCAGCAGCCG
CACGCGGCGCATCTCGGGCAGCGTTGGGTCCTGGCCACGGGTGCGCATGATCGTGCTCCTGTCGTTGAGG
ACCCGGCTAGGCTGGCGGGGTTGCCTTACTGGTTAGCAGAATGAATCACCGATACGCGAGCGAACGTGAA
GCGACTGCTGCTGCAAAACGTCTGCGACCTGAGCAACAACATGAATGGTCTTCGGTTTCCGTGTTTCGTA
AAGTCTGGAAACGCGGAAGTCAGCGCCCTGCACCATTATGTTCCGGATCTGCATCGCAGGATGCTGCTGG
CTACCCTGTGGAACACCTACATCTGTATTAACGAAGCGCTGGCATTGACCCTGAGTGATTTTTCTCTGGT
CCCGCCGCATCCATACCGCCAGTTGTTTACCCTCACAACGTTCCAGTAACCGGGCATGTTCATCATCAGT
AACCCGTATCGTGAGCATCCTCTCTCGTTTCATCGGTATCATTACCCCCATGAACAGAAATCCCCCTTAC
ACGGAGGCATCAGTGACCAAACAGGAAAAAACCGCCCTTAACATGGCCCGCTTTATCAGAAGCCAGACAT
TAACGCTTCTGGAGAAACTCAACGAGCTGGACGCGGATGAACAGGCAGACATCTGTGAATCGCTTCACGA
CCACGCTGATGAGCTTTACCGCAGGATCCGCGAAATTGTAAGCGTTAATATTTTGTTAAAATTCGCGTTA
AATTTTTGTTAAATCAGCTCATTTTTTAACCAATAGGCCGAAATCGGCAAAATCCCTTATAAATCAAAAG
AATAGACCGAGATAGGGT
[37 nt withheld, positions 4350-4386]
AAAGAACGTGGACTCCAACGTCAAAGG
[49 nt withheld, positions 4414-4462]
T
[91 nt withheld, positions 4464-4554]
G
[124 nt withheld, positions 4556-4679]
CGCGGATCCTGCCTCGCGCGTTTCGGTGATGACGGTGAAAACCTCTGACACATGCAGCTCCCGGAGACGG
TCACAGCTTGTCTGTAAGCGGATGCCGGGAGCAGACAAGCCCGTCAGGGCGCGTCAGCGGGTGTTGGCGG
GTGTCGGGGCGCAGCCATGACCCAGTCACGTAGCGATAGCGGAGTGTATACTGGCTTAACTATGCGGCAT
CAGAGCAGATTGTACTGAGAGTGCACCATATGCGGTGTGAAATACCGCACAGATGCGTAAGGAGAAAATA
CCGCATCAGGCGCTCTTCCGCTTCCTCGCTCACTGACTCGCTGCGCTCGGTCGTTCGGCTGCGGCGAGCG
GTATCAGCTCACTCAAAGGCGGTAATACGGTTATCCACAGAATCAGGGGATAACGCAGGAAAGAACATGT
GAGCAAAAGGCCAGCAAAAGGCCAGGAACCGTAAAAAGGCCGCGTTGCTGGCGTTTTTCCATAGGCTCCG
CCCCCCTGACGAGCATCACAAAAATCGACGCTCAAGTCAGAGGTGGCGAAACCCGACAGGACTATAAAGA
TACCAGGGTTTCCCCCTGGAAGCTCCCTCGTGCGCTCTCCTGTTCCGACCCTGCCGCTTACCGGATACCT
GTCCGCCTTTCTCCCTTCGGGAAGCGTGGCGCTTTCTCATAGCTCACGCTGTAGGTATCTCAGTTCGGTG
TAGGTCGTTCGCTCCAAGCTGGGCTGTGTGCACGAACCCCCCGTTCAGCCCGACCGCTGCGCCTTATCCG
GTAACTATCGTCTTGAGTCCAACCCGGTAAGACACGACTTATCGCCACTGGCAGCAGCCACTGGTAACAG
GATTAGCAGAGCGAGGTATGTAGGCGGTGCTACAGAGTTCTTGAAGTGGTGGCCTAACTACGGCTACACT
AGAAGGACAGTATTTGGTATCTGCGCTCTGCTGAAGCCAGTTACCTTCGGAAAAAGAGTTGGTAGCTCTT
GATCCGGCAAACAAACCACCGCTGGTAGCGGTGGTTTTTTTGTTTGCAAGCAGCAGATTACGCGCAGAAA
AAAAGGATCTCAAGAAGATCCTTTGATCTTTTCTACGGGGTCTGACGCTCAGTGGAACGAAAACTCACGT
TAAGGGATTTTGGTCATGAGATTATCAAAAAGGATCTTCACCTAGATCCTTTTAAATTAAAAATGAAGTT
TTAAATCAATCTAAAGTATATATGAGTAAACTTGGTCTGACAGTTACCAATGCTTAATCAGTGAGGCACC
TATCTCAGCGATCTGTCTATTTCGTTCATCCATAGTTGCCTGACTCCCCGTCGTGTAGATAACTACGATA
CGGGAGGGCTTACCATCTGGCCCCAGTGCTGCAATGATACCGCGAGACCCACGCTCACCGGCTCCAGATT
TATCAGCAATAAACCAGCCAGCCGGAAGGGCCGAGCGCAGAAGTGGTCCTGCAACTTTATCCGCCTCCAT
CCAGTCTATTAATTGTTGCCGGGAAGCTAGAGTAAGTAGTTCGCCAGTTAATAGTTTGCGCAACGTTGTT
GCCATTGCTGCAGGCATCGTGGTGTCACGCTCGTCGTTTGGTATGGCTTCATTCAGCTCCGGTTCCCAAC
GATCAAGGCGAGTTACATGATCCCCCATGTTGTGCAAAAAAGCGGTTAGCTCCTTCGGTCCTCCGATCGT
TGTCAGAAGTAAGTTGGCCGCAGTGTTATCACTCATGGTTATGGCAGCACTGCATAATTCTCTTACTGTC
ATGCCATCCGTAAGATGCTTTTCTGTGACTGGTGAGTACTCAACCAAGTCATTCTGAGAATAGTGTATGC
GGCGACCGAGTTGCTCTTGCCCGGCGTCAACACGGGATAATACCGCGCCACATAGCAGAACTTTAAAAGT
GCTCATCATTGGAAAACGTTCTTCGGGGCGAAAACTCTCAAGGATCTTACCGCTGTTGAGATCCAGTTCG
ATGTAACCCACTCGTGCACCCAACTGATCTTCAGCATCTTTTACTTTCACCAGCGTTTCTGGGTGAGCAA
AAACAGGAAGGCAAAATGCCGCAAAAAAGGGAATAAGGGCGACACGGAAATGTTGAATACTCATACTCTT
CCTTTTTCAATATTATTGAAGCATTTATCAGGGTTATTGTCTCATGAGCGGATACATATTTGAATGTATT
TAGAAAAATAAACAAATAGGGGTTCCGCGCACATTTCCCCGAAAAGTGCCACCTGACGTCTAAGAAACCA
TTATTATCATGACA
