>Addgene plasmid #91523 | pHH0103_CASKIN1-1/1 | depositor partial sequence | sequence record 176011 | insert sequence
GGTACCGAATTCGGATCCGCGCGCTGCTGCAAGTTCGTGCCACCAAAGATTACTGCAACAACTATGATCT
GACCTCCCTGAATGTTAAAGCCGGTGACATTATCACCGTTCTGGAACAGCATCCAGATGGTCGTTGGAAA
GGTTGCATTCATGATAACCGTACCGGTAACGATCGTGTTGGTTACTTTCCATCCTCTCTGGGTGAAGCCA
TTGTTGCGGCCGCTAGCTAAGTCGACGAGCTC
